>Addgene plasmid #194267 | TDP-43 _CTD_5A→M_IDR | addgene full sequence | sequence record 381055 | Addgene NGS Result
TACGCAAACCGCCTCTCCCCGCGCGTTGGCCGATTCATTAATGCAGCTGGCACGACAGGTTTCCCGACTG
GAAAGCGGGCAGTGACTCATGACCAAAATCCCTTAACGTGAGTTACGCGCGCGTCGTTCCACTGAGCGTC
AGACCCCGTAGAAAAGATCAAAGGATCTTCTTGAGATCCTTTTTTTCTGCGCGTAATCTGCTGCTTGCAA
ACAAAAAAACCACCGCTACCAGCGGTGGTTTGTTTGCCGGATCAAGAGCTACCAACTCTTTTTCCGAAGG
TAACTGGCTTCAGCAGAGCGCAGATACCAAATACTGTTCTTCTAGTGTAGCCGTAGTTAGCCCACCACTT
CAAGAACTCTGTAGCACCGCCTACATACCTCGCTCTGCTAATCCTGTTACCAGTGGCTGCTGCCAGTGGC
GATAAGTCGTGTCTTACCGGGTTGGACTCAAGACGATAGTTACCGGATAAGGCGCAGCGGTCGGGCTGAA
CGGGGGGTTCGTGCACACAGCCCAGCTTGGAGCGAACGACCTACACCGAACTGAGATACCTACAGCGTGA
GCTATGAGAAAGCGCCACGCTTCCCGAAGGGAGAAAGGCGGACAGGTATCCGGTAAGCGGCAGGGTCGGA
ACAGGAGAGCGCACGAGGGAGCTTCCAGGGGGAAACGCCTGGTATCTTTATAGTCCTGTCGGGTTTCGCC
ACCTCTGACTTGAGCGTCGATTTTTGTGATGCTCGTCAGGGGGGCGGAGCCTATGGAAAAACGCCAGCAA
CGCGGCCTTTTTACGGTTCCTGGCCTTTTGCTGGCCTTTTGCTCACATGTTCTTTCCTGCGTTATCCCCT
GATTCTGTGGATAACCGTATTACCGCCTTTGAGTGAGCTGATACCGCTCGCCGCAGCCGAACGACCGAGC
GCAGCGAGTCAGTGAGCGAGGAAGCGGAAGGCGAGAGTAGGGAACTGCCAGGCATCAAACTAAGCAGAAG
GCCCCTGACGGATGGCCTTTTTGCGTTTCTACAAACTCTTTCTGTGTTGTAAAACGACGGCCAGTCTTAA
GCTCGGGCCCCCTGGGCGGTTCTGATAACGAGTAATCGTTAATCCGCAAATAACGTAAAAACCCGCTTCG
GCGGGTTTTTTTATGGGGGGAGTTTAGGGAAAGAGCATTTGTCAGAATATTTAAGGGCGCCTGTCACTTT
GCTTGATATATGAGAATTATTTAACCTTATAAATGAGAAAAAAGCAACGCACTTTAAATAAGATACGTTG
CTTTTTCGATTGATGAACACCTATAATTAAACTATTCATCTATTATTTATGATTTTTTGTATATACAATA
TTTCTAGTTTGTTAAAGAGAATTAAGAAAATAAATCTCGAAAATAATAAAGGGAAAATCAGTTTTTGATA
TCAAAATTATACATGTCAACGATAATACAAAATATAATACAAACTATAAGATGTTATCAGTATTTATTAT
GCATTTAGAATAAATTTTGTGTCGCCCTTCCGCGAAATTAATACGACTCACTATAGGGGAATTGTGAGCG
GATAACAATTCCCCTCTAGAAATAATTTTGTTTAACTTTTGAAGGAGATATACCATGGGCAGCGACAAGA
TCCACCATCACCACCATCACGAAAATCTGTACTTTCAAGGTCATATGAACCGTCAGCTGGAGCGTAGCGG
TCGTTTCGGTGGCAACCCGGGTGGCTTCGGCAACCAAGGTGGCTTTGGTAACAGCCGTGGTGGCGGTATG
GGTCTGGGCAACAACCAGGGCAGCAACATGGGCGGTGGCATGAACTTCGGTGCGTTTAGCATTAACCCGG
CGATGATGGCGGCGGCGCAGGCGGCGCTGCAAAGCAGCTGGGGCATGATGGGTATGCTGGCGAGCCAGCA
AAACCAAAGCGGCCCGAGCGGTAACAACCAGAACCAAGGCAACATGCAGCGTGAACCGAACCAAATGTTT
GGTAGCGGCAACAACAGCTACAGCGGCAGCAACAGCGGTATGGCGATTGGTTGGGGCAGCATGAGCAACA
TGGGTAGCGGCAGCGGTTTTAACGGTGGCTTTGGTAGCAGCATGGACAGCAAGAGCAGCGGCTGGGGCAT
GTAACTCGAGCCCCCTAGCATAACCCCTTGGGGCCTCTAAACGGGTCTTGAGGGGTTTTTTGCCCCTGAG
ACGCGTCAATCGAGTTCGTACCTAAGGGCGACACCCCCTAATTAGCCCGGGCGAAAGGCCCAGTCTTTCG
ACTGAGCCTTTCGTTTTATTTGATGCCTGGCAGTTCCCTACTCTCGCATGGGGAGTCCCCACACTACCAT
CGGCGCTACGGCGTTTCACTTCTGAGTTCGGCATGGGGTCAGGTGGGACCACCGCGCTACTGCCGCCAGG
CAAACAAGGGGTGTTATGAGCCATATTCAGGTATAAATGGGCTCGCGATAATGTTCAGAATTGGTTAATT
GGTTGTAACACTGACCCCTATTTGTTTATTTTTCTAAATACATTCAAATATGTATCCGCTCATGAGACAA
TAACCCTGATAAATGCTTCAATAATATTGAAAAAGGAAGAATATGAGCCATATTCAACGGGAAACGTCGA
GGCCGCGATTAAATTCCAACATGGATGCTGATTTATATGGGTATAAATGGGCTCGCGATAATGTCGGGCA
ATCAGGTGCGACAATCTATCGCTTGTATGGGAAGCCCGATGCGCCAGAGTTGTTTCTGAAACATGGCAAA
GGTAGCGTTGCCAATGATGTTACAGATGAGATGGTCAGACTAAACTGGCTGACGGAATTTATGCCACTTC
CGACCATCAAGCATTTTATCCGTACTCCTGATGATGCATGGTTACTCACCACTGCGATCCCCGGAAAAAC
AGCGTTCCAGGTATTAGAAGAATATCCTGATTCAGGTGAAAATATTGTTGATGCGCTGGCAGTGTTCCTG
CGCCGGTTGCACTCGATTCCTGTTTGTAATTGTCCTTTTAACAGCGATCGCGTATTTCGCCTCGCTCAGG
CGCAATCACGAATGAATAACGGTTTGGTTGATGCGAGTGATTTTGATGACGAGCGTAATGGCTGGCCTGT
TGAACAAGTCTGGAAAGAAATGCATAAACTTTTGCCATTCTCACCGGATTCAGTCGTCACTCATGGTGAT
TTCTCACTTGATAACCTTATTTTTGACGAGGGGAAATTAATAGGTTGTATTGATGTTGGACGAGTCGGAA
TCGCAGACCGATACCAGGATCTTGCCATCCTATGGAACTGCCTCGGTGAGTTTTCTCCTTCATTACAGAA
ACGGCTTTTTCAAAAATATGGTATTGATAATCCTGATATGAATAAATTGCAATTTCATTTGATGCTCGAT
GAGTTTTTCTAAGCGGCGCGCCATCGAATGGCGCAAAACCTTTCGCGGTATGGCATGATAGCGCCCGGAA
GAGAGTCAATTCAGGGTGGTGAATATGAAACCAGTAACGTTATACGATGTCGCAGAGTATGCCGGTGTCT
CTTATCAGACCGTTTCCCGCGTGGTGAACCAGGCCAGCCACGTTTCTGCGAAAACGCGGGAAAAAGTGGA
AGCGGCGATGGCGGAGCTGAATTACATTCCCAACCGCGTGGCACAACAACTGGCGGGCAAACAGTCGTTG
CTGATTGGCGTTGCCACCTCCAGTCTGGCCCTGCACGCGCCGTCGCAAATTGTCGCGGCGATTAAATCTC
GCGCCGATCAACTGGGTGCCAGCGTGGTGGTGTCGATGGTAGAACGAAGCGGCGTCGAAGCCTGTAAAGC
GGCGGTGCACAATCTTCTCGCGCAACGCGTCAGTGGGCTGATCATTAACTATCCGCTGGATGACCAGGAT
GCCATTGCTGTGGAAGCTGCCTGCACTAATGTTCCGGCGTTATTTCTTGATGTCTCTGACCAGACACCCA
TCAACAGTATTATTTTCTCCCATGAGGACGGTACGCGACTGGGCGTGGAGCATCTGGTCGCATTGGGTCA
CCAGCAAATCGCGCTGTTAGCGGGCCCATTAAGTTCTGTCTCGGCGCGTCTGCGTCTGGCTGGCTGGCAT
AAATATCTCACTCGCAATCAAATTCAGCCGATAGCGGAACGGGAAGGCGACTGGAGTGCCATGTCCGGTT
TTCAACAAACCATGCAAATGCTGAATGAGGGCATCGTTCCCACTGCGATGCTGGTTGCCAACGATCAGAT
GGCGCTGGGCGCAATGCGCGCCATTACCGAGTCCGGGCTGCGCGTTGGTGCGGATATCTCGGTAGTGGGA
TACGACGATACCGAAGATAGCTCATGTTATATCCCGCCGTTAACCACCATCAAACAGGATTTTCGCCTGC
TGGGGCAAACCAGCGTGGACCGCTTGCTGCAACTCTCTCAGGGCCAGGCGGTGAAGGGCAATCAGCTGTT
GCCAGTCTCACTGGTGAAAAGAAAAACCACCCTGGCGCCCAA
Features (pLannotate 1.2.2; 14 found; start..end, strand, type, name):
    171..759     +  rep_origin     ori: high-copy-number ColE1/pMB1/pBR322/pUC origin of replication
    984..1001    +  terminator     rrnB T2 terminator (fragment): transcription terminator T2 from the E. coli rrnB gene
   1026..1045    -  CDS            lacZα (fragment): LacZα fragment of β-galactosidase; lacZ fragment
   1509..1527    +  promoter       T7 promoter: promoter for bacteriophage T7 RNA polymerase
   1528..1552    +  protein_bind   lac operator: The lac repressor binds to the lac operator to inhibit transcription in E. coli. This inhibition can be relieved by adding lactose or isopropyl-β-D-thiogalactopyranoside (IPTG). lac repressor encoded by lacI
   1592..2101    +  CDS            Tardbp (fragment): TADBP_MOUSE - Also known as Tdp43. Experimental evidence at protein level: Swiss-Prot protein existence level 1. RNA-binding protein that is involved in various steps of RNA biogenesis and processing. Preferentially binds, via its two RNA recognition motifs RRM1 and RRM2, to GU-repeats on RNA molecules predominantly localized within long introns and in the 3'UTR of mRNAs. In turn, regulates the splicing of many non-coding and protein-coding RNAs including proteins involved in neuronal survival, as well as mRNAs that encode proteins relevant for neurodegenerative diseases. Plays a role in maint
   2115..2162    +  terminator     T7 terminator: transcription terminator for bacteriophage T7 RNA polymerase
   2222..2262    -  terminator     rrnB T1 terminator (fragment): transcription terminator T1 from the E. coli rrnB gene
   2264..2379    -  ncRNA          5S rRNA: Accession: RF00001 - 5S ribosomal RNA
   2410..2434    +  CDS            KanR (fragment): aminoglycoside phosphotransferase; aph(3')-Ia; confers resistance to kanamycin in bacteria or G418 (Geneticin®) in eukaryotes
   2464..2560    +  promoter       AmpR promoter (fragment): bla
   2563..3372    +  CDS            KanR: aminoglycoside phosphotransferase; aph(3')-Ia; confers resistance to kanamycin in bacteria or G418 (Geneticin®) in eukaryotes
   3381..3454    +  promoter       lacI promoter (fragment): lacI
   3455..82      +  CDS            lacI (across the origin): LACI_ECOLI - Experimental evidence at protein level: Swiss-Prot protein existence level 1. Repressor of the lactose operon. Binds allolactose as an inducer. From Escherichia coli (strain K12).
