[The description below was written by a language model from this plasmid's Addgene catalogue record and pLannotate feature annotations shown in this document.]
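Description:
TDP-43 _CTD_5A→M_IDR is a bacterial expression plasmid of about 4.45 kb, built on the pJ411 backbone, for producing a mutant form of the disordered C-terminal domain (CTD) of human TDP-43 (gene TARDBP) in E. coli. It replicates from a high-copy ColE1/pUC-type origin and is selected with kanamycin through an aph(3')-Ia aminoglycoside phosphotransferase gene, which the annotation places downstream of a bla-type promoter fragment. The plasmid also carries its own lacI gene with its promoter, supplying the lac repressor.

The expression cassette consists of a T7 promoter immediately followed by a lac operator, then the coding region and a T7 terminator. Transcription therefore depends on T7 RNA polymerase supplied by the host and is held off by LacI until it is relieved with IPTG or lactose. The roughly 444 bp insert is listed as human/synthetic and encodes the TDP-43 CTD with an N-terminal 6xHis tag contributed by the backbone, which allows metal-affinity purification. The automated annotation labels this region as a fragment of mouse Tardbp, which simply reflects the closest database match to the conserved sequence. Its span is somewhat longer than the stated insert, presumably because it includes flanking backbone-encoded sequence, though the record does not spell this out. Five alanines are replaced with methionine (A297M, A367M, A381M, A388M, A391M). Fragments of the rrnB T1 and T2 terminators flank the cassette and likely insulate it from read-through transcription.

The associated publication examines how site-specific and transient interactions together drive phase separation of a disordered low-complexity domain. The construct is accordingly suited to making recombinant variant protein for biophysical comparison with the wild-type CTD.
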