Addgene plasmid #194267: TDP-43 _CTD_5A→M_IDR
Purpose: Expresses 6xHis-tagged C-terminal domain of TDP-43 with 5 Alanines to methionine
Depositing lab: Nicolas Fawzi. Depositing organization: Brown University. Publication: A synergy between site-specific and transient interactions drives the phase separation of a disordered, low-complexity domain. Mohanty P, Shenoy J, Rizuan A, Mercado-Ortiz JF, Fawzi NL, Mittal J. Proc Natl Acad Sci U S A. 2023 Aug 22;120(34):e2305625120. doi: 10.1073/pnas.2305625120. Epub 2023 Aug 14. PubMed 37579155.
Backbone
  Vector backbone: PJ411
  Backbone size w/o insert (bp): 4000
  Total vector size (bp): 4452
  Vector type: Bacterial Expression
Growth in bacteria
  Bacterial resistance: Kanamycin, 50 μg/mL
  Growth temperature: 37°C
  Growth strain: DH5alpha
  Copy number: High Copy
Gene/Insert
  Gene/Insert name: TDP-43
  Species: H. sapiens (human), Synthetic
  Insert size (bp): 444
  Mutation: A297M, A367M, A381M, A388M, A391M mutations in TDP-43 CTD
  Entrez Gene: TARDBP (a.k.a. ALS10, TDP-43)
  Promoter: T7
  Tag / fusion protein: 6XHistag (N terminal on backbone)
  Cloning method: Unknown
  Sequencing primers: 5′ T7; 3′ T7
Terms and licenses: Academic/Nonprofit Terms; Industry Terms: Not Available to Industry
How to cite: TDP-43 _CTD_5A→M_IDR was a gift from Nicolas Fawzi (Addgene plasmid # 194267 ; http://n2t.net/addgene:194267 ; RRID:Addgene_194267)
